Addgene plasmid #231973: pLVX--DmrB-DmrB-Ripk3(deltaC)-2A-mCherry-puro
Purpose: Tet inducible expression of DmrB-Ripk3 with mCherry to induce Ripk3 necroptosis
Depositing lab: Brian Ruffell. Depositing organization: H. Lee Moffitt Cancer Center and Research Institute. Publication: Interleukin-1alpha release during necrotic-like cell death generates myeloid-driven immunosuppression that restricts anti-tumor immunity. Hanggi K, Li J, Gangadharan A, Liu X, Celias DP, Osunmakinde O, Keske A, Davis J, Ahmad F, Giron A, Anadon CM, Gardner A, DeNardo DG, Shaw TI, Beg AA, Yu X, Ruffell B. Cancer Cell. 2024 Nov 13:S1535-6108(24)00402-1. doi: 10.1016/j.ccell.2024.10.014. PubMed 39577420.
Backbone
  Vector backbone: pLVX TRE3G
  Vector type: Lentiviral
Growth in bacteria
  Bacterial resistance: Ampicillin, 100 μg/mL
  Growth temperature: 37°C
  Growth strain: NEB Stable
  Copy number: High Copy
Gene/Insert
  Gene/Insert name: Ripk3-deltaC dimerizing construct with bi-cistronic mCherry
  Species: M. musculus (mouse)
  Entrez Gene: Ripk3 (a.k.a. 2610528K09Rik, Rip3)
  Cloning method: Ligation Independent Cloning
Terms and licenses: Academic/Nonprofit Terms; Industry Terms: Not Available to Industry
How to cite: pLVX--DmrB-DmrB-Ripk3(deltaC)-2A-mCherry-puro was a gift from Brian Ruffell (Addgene plasmid # 231973 ; http://n2t.net/addgene:231973 ; RRID:Addgene_231973)
