[The description below was written by a language model from this plasmid's Addgene catalogue record and pLannotate feature annotations shown in this document.]
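Description:
pLVX--DmrB-DmrB-Ripk3(deltaC)-2A-mCherry-puro is an HIV-1-based lentiviral transfer plasmid built on the pLVX TRE3G backbone for tetracycline-inducible, chemically triggered necroptosis in mammalian cells. It is propagated in E. coli through a high-copy ColE1/pUC-type origin with ampicillin selection (AmpR under its own bla promoter). The viral portion carries the elements needed for packaging and transduction. These are flanking LTR sequences (both annotated as truncated LTRs), the Ψ packaging signal with a partial gag fragment, the Rev response element for Rev-dependent nuclear export of the genomic RNA, the cPPT/CTS, and a WPRE upstream of the 3' LTR to enhance transcript expression. Nef fragments adjoining the LTRs are residual HIV-1 sequence.

The payload is driven by the TRE3GV promoter, a third-generation Tet-responsive promoter that requires the Tet-On 3G transactivator, which this plasmid does not encode and must be supplied separately. It expresses a C-terminally truncated mouse Ripk3 fused to two tandem DmrB domains (FKBP12 F36V). These domains bind a synthetic homodimerizing ligand, so that adding the ligand forces Ripk3 oligomerization and activation. Although the name lists the DmrB domains first, the feature table places the Ripk3 fragment upstream of them. mCherry follows and, according to the name and insert description, is co-expressed through a 2A peptide. The 2A itself is not annotated, but it presumably lies in the short gap before mCherry. mCherry thus marks cells in which the inducible cassette is active. A separate mouse PGK promoter drives puromycin N-acetyltransferase for constitutive selection of transduced cells. The stated purpose is doxycycline-controlled expression of dimerizable Ripk3 to induce Ripk3-dependent necroptosis.
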