Features (pLannotate 1.2.2; 25 found; start..end, strand, type, name):
    376..633     +  LTR            5' LTR (truncated): truncated 5' long terminal repeat (LTR) from HIV-1
    680..805     +  misc_feature   HIV-1 Ψ: packaging signal of human immunodeficiency virus type 1
    789..1127    +  CDS            HIV-1 gag (fragment): gag protein from human immunodeficiency virus 1; gag
   1302..1535    +  misc_feature   RRE: The Rev response element (RRE) of HIV-1 allows for Rev-dependent mRNA export from the nucleus to the cytoplasm.
   1912..2012    +  CDS            Rev (fragment): human immunodeficiency virus 1 (HIV-1) Rev protein; rev; enhances nuclear export of unspliced and incompletely spliced viral mRNAs
   2027..2142    +  misc_feature   cPPT/CTS: central polypurine tract and central termination sequence of HIV-1 (lacking the first T)
   2205..2554    +  promoter       TRE3GV promoter: 3rd-generation Tet-responsive promoter that can be activated by binding of Tet-On® 3G, optimized for retroviral and lentiviral vectors
   2567..3898    +  CDS            Ripk3 (fragment): RIPK3_MOUSE - Also known as Rip3 From Mus musculus (Mouse).
   3926..4246    +  CDS            DmrB: F36V mutant of FK506-binding protein FKBP12 binds synthetic ligands that do not bind wild-type FKBP
   4262..4582    +  CDS            DmrB: F36V mutant of FK506-binding protein FKBP12 binds synthetic ligands that do not bind wild-type FKBP
   4655..5362    +  CDS            mCherry: mCherry is a basic (constitutively fluorescent) red fluorescent protein published in 2004, derived from Discosoma sp.. It is reported to be a very rapidly-maturing monomer with low acid sensitivity.
   5384..5883    +  promoter       PGK promoter: mouse phosphoglycerate kinase 1 promoter
   5904..6503    +  CDS            PuroR: puromycin N-acetyltransferase; pac from Streptomyces alboniger; confers resistance to puromycin
   6520..7108    +  misc_feature   WPRE: woodchuck hepatitis virus posttranscriptional regulatory element
   7125..7643    +  CDS            nef (fragment): NEF_HV1BR - Experimental evidence at protein level: Swiss-Prot protein existence level 1. Extracellular Nef protein targets CD4(+) T-lymphocytes for apoptosis by interacting with CXCR4 surface receptors (PubMed:14990729). From Human immunodeficiency virus type 1 group M subtype B (isolate BRU/LAI) (HIV-1).
   7691..7948    +  LTR            5' LTR (truncated): truncated 5' long terminal repeat (LTR) from HIV-1
   8100..8116    -  protein_bind   lac operator: The lac repressor binds to the lac operator to inhibit transcription in E. coli. This inhibition can be relieved by adding lactose or isopropyl-β-D-thiogalactopyranoside (IPTG). lac repressor encoded by lacI
   8124..8154    -  promoter       lac promoter: promoter for the E. coli lac operon
   8169..8190    -  protein_bind   CAP binding site: CAP binding activates transcription in the presence of cAMP. E. coli catabolite activator protein
   8203..8295    -  CDS            lacI (fragment): lac repressor; lacI; The lac repressor binds to the lac operator to inhibit transcription in E. coli. This inhibition can be relieved by adding lactose or isopropyl-β-D-thiogalactopyranoside (IPTG).
   8478..9066    -  rep_origin     ori: high-copy-number ColE1/pMB1/pBR322/pUC origin of replication
   9237..10097   -  CDS            AmpR: β-lactamase; bla; confers resistance to ampicillin, carbenicillin, and related antibiotics
  10098..10202   -  promoter       AmpR promoter: bla
  10250..10384   +  polyA_signal   SV40 poly(A) signal: SV40 polyadenylation signal
  10551..328     +  CDS            nef (fragment) (across the origin): NEF_HV1BR - Experimental evidence at protein level: Swiss-Prot protein existence level 1. Extracellular Nef protein targets CD4(+) T-lymphocytes for apoptosis by interacting with CXCR4 surface receptors (PubMed:14990729). From Human immunodeficiency virus type 1 group M subtype B (isolate BRU/LAI) (HIV-1).
>Addgene plasmid #231973 | pLVX--DmrB-DmrB-Ripk3(deltaC)-2A-mCherry-puro | addgene full sequence | sequence record 460590 | Addgene NGS Result
GGAAGGGCTAATTCACTCCCAAAGAAGACAAGATATCCTTGATCTGTGGATCTACCACACACAAGGCTAC
TTCCCTGATTAGCAGAACTACACACCAGGGCCAGGGGTCAGATATCCACTGACCTTTGGATGGTGCTACA
AGCTAGTACCAGTTGAGCCAGATAAGGTAGAAGAGGCCAATAAAGGAGAGAACACCAGCTTGTTACACCC
TGTGAGCCTGCATGGGATGGATGACCCGGAGAGAGAAGTGTTAGAGTGGAGGTTTGACAGCCGCCTAGCA
TTTCATCACGTGGCCCGAGAGCTGCATCCGGAGTACTTCAAGAACTGCTGATATCGAGCTTGCTACAAGG
GACTTTCCGCTGGGGACTTTCCAGGGAGGCGTGGCCTGGGCGGGACTGGGGAGTGGCGAGCCCTCAGATC
CTGCATATAAGCAGCTGCTTTTTGCCTGTACTGGGTCTCTCTGGTTAGACCAGATCTGAGCCTGGGAGCT
CTCTGGCTAACTAGGGAACCCACTGCTTAAGCCTCAATAAAGCTTGCCTTGAGTGCTTCAAGTAGTGTGT
GCCCGTCTGTTGTGTGACTCTGGTAACTAGAGATCCCTCAGACCCTTTTAGTCAGTGTGGAAAATCTCTA
GCAGTGGCGCCCGAACAGGGACTTGAAAGCGAAAGGGAAACCAGAGGAGCTCTCTCGACGCAGGACTCGG
CTTGCTGAAGCGCGCACGGCAAGAGGCGAGGGGCGGCGACTGGTGAGTACGCCAAAAATTTTGACTAGCG
GAGGCTAGAAGGAGAGAGATGGGTGCGAGAGCGTCAGTATTAAGCGGGGGAGAATTAGATCGCGATGGGA
AAAAATTCGGTTAAGGCCAGGGGGAAAGAAAAAATATAAATTAAAACATATAGTATGGGCAAGCAGGGAG
CTAGAACGATTCGCAGTTAATCCTGGCCTGTTAGAAACATCAGAAGGCTGTAGACAAATACTGGGACAGC
TACAACCATCCCTTCAGACAGGATCAGAAGAACTTAGATCATTATATAATACAGTAGCAACCCTCTATTG
TGTGCATCAAAGGATAGAGATAAAAGACACCAAGGAAGCTTTAGACAAGATAGAGGAAGAGCAAAACAAA
AGTAAGACCACCGCACAGCAAGCGGCCGGCCGCTGATCTTCAGACCTGGAGGAGGAGATATGAGGGACAA
TTGGAGAAGTGAATTATATAAATATAAAGTAGTAAAAATTGAACCATTAGGAGTAGCACCCACCAAGGCA
AAGAGAAGAGTGGTGCAGAGAGAAAAAAGAGCAGTGGGAATAGGAGCTTTGTTCCTTGGGTTCTTGGGAG
CAGCAGGAAGCACTATGGGCGCAGCGTCAATGACGCTGACGGTACAGGCCAGACAATTATTGTCTGGTAT
AGTGCAGCAGCAGAACAATTTGCTGAGGGCTATTGAGGCGCAACAGCATCTGTTGCAACTCACAGTCTGG
GGCATCAAGCAGCTCCAGGCAAGAATCCTGGCTGTGGAAAGATACCTAAAGGATCAACAGCTCCTGGGGA
TTTGGGGTTGCTCTGGAAAACTCATTTGCACCACTGCTGTGCCTTGGAATGCTAGTTGGAGTAATAAATC
TCTGGAACAGATTTGGAATCACACGACCTGGATGGAGTGGGACAGAGAAATTAACAATTACACAAGCTTA
ATACACTCCTTAATTGAAGAATCGCAAAACCAGCAAGAAAAGAATGAACAAGAATTATTGGAATTAGATA
AATGGGCAAGTTTGTGGAATTGGTTTAACATAACAAATTGGCTGTGGTATATAAAATTATTCATAATGAT
AGTAGGAGGCTTGGTAGGTTTAAGAATAGTTTTTGCTGTACTTTCTATAGTGAATAGAGTTAGGCAGGGA
TATTCACCATTATCGTTTCAGACCCACCTCCCAACCCCGAGGGGACCCGACAGGCCCGAAGGAATAGAAG
AAGAAGGTGGAGAGAGAGACAGAGACAGATCCATTCGATTAGTGAACGGATCTCGACGGTATCGCCTTTA
AAAGAAAAGGGGGGATTGGGGGGTACAGTGCAGGGGAAAGAATAGTAGACATAATAGCAACAGACATACA
AACTAAAGAATTACAAAAACAAATTACAAAAATTCAAAATTTTCGGGTTTATTACAGGGACAGCAGAGAT
CCAGTTTATCGATGAGGCCCTTTCGTCTTCACTCGAGTTTACTCCCTATCAGTGATAGAGAACGTATGAA
GAGTTTACTCCCTATCAGTGATAGAGAACGTATGCAGACTTTACTCCCTATCAGTGATAGAGAACGTATA
AGGAGTTTACTCCCTATCAGTGATAGAGAACGTATGACCAGTTTACTCCCTATCAGTGATAGAGAACGTA
TCTACAGTTTACTCCCTATCAGTGATAGAGAACGTATATCCAGTTTACTCCCTATCAGTGATAGAGAACG
TATGTCGAGGTAGGCGTGTACGGTGGGCGCCTATAAAAGCAGAGCTCGTTTAGTGAACCGTCAGATCGCC
TGGAGCAATTCCACAACACTTTTGTCTTATACTTGGATCCGGGCCCATGTCTTCTGTCAAGTTATGGCCT
ACTGGTGCGTCAGCGGTTCCTCTGGTGAGCCGTGAAGAACTGAAGAAGCTGGAGTTTGTGGGCAAAGGAG
GGTTCGGAGTCGTGTTCCGGGCACACCACAGAACATGGAACCATGATGTAGCAGTCAAGATCGTGAACTC
GAAGAAGATATCCTGGGAGGTGAAGGCTATGGTTAATCTTCGTAATGAGAACGTTCTGCTCCTGCTGGGG
GTCACTGAGGACCTCCAGTGGGACTTCGTGTCCGGGCAGGCTCTGGTGACAAGATTCATGGAGAATGGCT
CCCTCGCAGGGCTGCTGCAACCCGAGTGCCCTCGGCCCTGGCCACTCCTCTGTCGCCTGCTGCAGGAAGT
GGTGCTGGGGATGTGCTACCTACACAGCTTGAACCCTCCGCTCCTGCACCGGGACCTCAAGCCCTCTAAC
ATTCTGCTGGATCCAGAGCTCCACGCCAAGCTAGCAGATTTTGGCCTGTCCACGTTTCAGGGAGGGTCCC
AGTCAGGGTCAGGATCAGGATCAGGATCCAGGGACTCTGGGGGCACCCTAGCGTACTTGGACCCAGAGCT
GTTATTTAATGTCAACCTGAAGGCTTCTAAAGCGAGTGATGTCTACAGCTTTGGGATCCTCGTGTGGGCA
GTGCTGGCTGGCAGAGAAGCTGAGTTGGTAGACAAGACTTCACTAATCCGGGAAACAGTGTGTGACAGGC
AGAGTCGTCCTCCACTGACAGAGCTGCCTCCAGGTAGCCCTGAGACTCCTGGCTTGGAAAAACTGAAGGA
GTTAATGATTCATTGCTGGGGTTCCCAGTCCGAAAACAGGCCATCCTTCCAGGACTGCGAACCAAAAACC
AATGAAGTTTACAATCTGGTAAAGGACAAGGTAGATGCTGCTGTCTCCGAGGTAAAGCATTATCTGTCTC
AGCACAGAAGCAGCGGCAGAAACTTGTCTGCCAGAGAGCCAAGCCAAAGAGGCACAGAAATGGATTGCCC
GAGGGAAACCATGGTTTCTAAAATGCTGGACCGCCTGCATTTGGAGGAACCCTCCGGACCAGTTCCTGGA
AAATGTCCTGAGAGGCAAGCACAGGACACATCAGTTGGGCCTGCCACACCAGCAAGGACATCTTCTGACC
CCGTGGCTGGCACTCCTCAGATTCCACATACTTTACCCTTCAGAGGCACAACACCTGGGCCAGTCTTTAC
TGAGACTCCCGGTCCTCACCCCCAAAGGAATCAGGGAGATGGAAGACACGGCACTCCTTGGTATCCCTGG
ACCCCACCGAATCCAATGACAGGGCCACCGGCTCTCGTCTTCAACAACGGGCCCAGCGGCCGCATGGCTT
CTAGAGGAGTGCAGGTGGAGACTATCTCCCCAGGAGACGGGCGCACCTTCCCCAAGCGCGGCCAGACCTG
CGTGGTGCACTACACCGGGATGCTTGAAGATGGAAAGAAAGTTGATTCCTCCCGGGACAGAAACAAGCCC
TTTAAGTTTATGCTAGGCAAGCAGGAGGTGATCCGAGGCTGGGAAGAAGGGGTTGCCCAGATGAGTGTGG
GTCAGAGAGCCAAACTGACTATATCTCCAGATTATGCCTATGGTGCCACTGGGCACCCAGGCATCATCCC
ACCACATGCCACTCTCGTCTTCGATGTGGAGCTTCTAAAACTGGAAACGCGTGCTTCTAGAGGAGTGCAG
GTGGAGACTATCTCCCCAGGAGACGGGCGCACCTTCCCCAAGCGCGGCCAGACCTGCGTGGTGCACTACA
CCGGGATGCTTGAAGATGGAAAGAAAGTTGATTCCTCCCGGGACAGAAACAAGCCCTTTAAGTTTATGCT
AGGCAAGCAGGAGGTGATCCGAGGCTGGGAAGAAGGGGTTGCCCAGATGAGTGTGGGTCAGAGAGCCAAA
CTGACTATATCTCCAGATTATGCCTATGGTGCCACTGGGCACCCAGGCATCATCCCACCACATGCCACTC
TCGTCTTCGATGTGGAGCTTCTAAAACTGGAAACGCGTCATATGGAATTCGAGGGCAGAGGAAGTCTTCT
AACATGCGGTGACGTGGAGGAGAATCCCGGCCCTATGGTGAGCAAGGGCGAGGAGGATAACATGGCCATC
ATCAAGGAGTTCATGCGCTTCAAGGTGCACATGGAGGGCTCCGTGAACGGCCACGAGTTCGAGATCGAGG
GCGAGGGCGAGGGCCGCCCCTACGAGGGCACCCAGACCGCCAAGCTGAAGGTGACCAAGGGTGGCCCCCT
GCCCTTCGCCTGGGACATCCTGTCCCCTCAGTTCATGTACGGCTCCAAGGCCTACGTGAAGCACCCCGCC
GACATCCCCGACTACTTGAAGCTGTCCTTCCCCGAGGGCTTCAAGTGGGAGCGCGTGATGAACTTCGAGG
ACGGCGGCGTGGTGACCGTGACCCAGGACTCCTCCCTGCAGGACGGCGAGTTCATCTACAAGGTGAAGCT
GCGCGGCACCAACTTCCCCTCCGACGGCCCCGTAATGCAGAAGAAGACCATGGGCTGGGAGGCCTCCTCC
GAGCGGATGTACCCCGAGGACGGCGCCCTGAAGGGCGAGATCAAGCAGAGGCTGAAGCTGAAGGACGGCG
GCCACTACGACGCTGAGGTCAAGACCACCTACAAGGCCAAGAAGCCCGTGCAGCTGCCCGGCGCCTACAA
CGTCAACATCAAGTTGGACATCACCTCCCACAACGAGGACTACACCATCGTGGAACAGTACGAACGCGCC
GAGGGCCGCCACTCCACCGGCGGCATGGACGAGCTGTACAAGGAATTCTGACTGACTGATACCGGGTAGG
GGAGGCGCTTTTCCCAAGGCAGTCTGGAGCATGCGCTTTAGCAGCCCCGCTGGGCACTTGGCGCTACACA
AGTGGCCTCTGGCCTCGCACACATTCCACATCCACCGGTAGGCGCCAACCGGCTCCGTTCTTTGGTGGCC
CCTTCGCGCCACCTTCTACTCCTCCCCTAGTCAGGAAGTTCCCCCCCGCCCCGCAGCTCGCGTCGTGCAG
GACGTGACAAATGGAAGTAGCACGTCTCACTAGTCTCGTGCAGATGGACAGCACCGCTGAGCAATGGAAG
CGGGTAGGCCTTTGGGGCAGCGGCCAATAGCAGCTTTGCTCCTTCGCTTTCTGGGCTCAGAGGCTGGGAA
GGGGTGGGTCCGGGGGCGGGCTCAGGGGCGGGCTCAGGGGCGGGGCGGGCGCCCGAAGGTCCTCCGGAGG
CCCGGCATTCTGCACGCTTCAAAAGCGCACGTCTGCCGCGCTGTTCTCCTCTTCCTCATCTCCGGGCCTT
TCGACCTGCAGCCCAAGCTTACCATGACCGAGTACAAGCCCACGGTGCGCCTCGCCACCCGCGACGACGT
CCCCAGGGCCGTACGCACCCTCGCCGCCGCGTTCGCCGACTACCCCGCCACGCGCCACACCGTCGATCCG
GACCGCCACATCGAGCGGGTCACCGAGCTGCAAGAACTCTTCCTCACGCGCGTCGGGCTCGACATCGGCA
AGGTGTGGGTCGCGGACGACGGCGCCGCGGTGGCGGTCTGGACCACGCCGGAGAGCGTCGAAGCGGGGGC
GGTGTTCGCCGAGATCGGCCCGCGCATGGCCGAGTTGAGCGGTTCCCGGCTGGCCGCGCAGCAACAGATG
GAAGGCCTCCTGGCGCCGCACCGGCCCAAGGAGCCCGCGTGGTTCCTGGCCACCGTCGGCGTCTCGCCCG
ACCACCAGGGCAAGGGTCTGGGCAGCGCCGTCGTGCTCCCCGGAGTGGAGGCGGCCGAGCGCGCCGGGGT
GCCCGCCTTCCTGGAGACCTCCGCGCCCCGCAACCTCCCCTTCTACGAGCGGCTCGGCTTCACCGTCACC
GCCGACGTCGAGGTGCCCGAAGGACCGCGCACCTGGTGCATGACCCGCAAGCCCGGTGCCTGACGGGCGC
GTCTGGAACAATCAACCTCTGGATTACAAAATTTGTGAAAGATTGACTGGTATTCTTAACTATGTTGCTC
CTTTTACGCTATGTGGATACGCTGCTTTAATGCCTTTGTATCATGCTATTGCTTCCCGTATGGCTTTCAT
TTTCTCCTCCTTGTATAAATCCTGGTTGCTGTCTCTTTATGAGGAGTTGTGGCCCGTTGTCAGGCAACGT
GGCGTGGTGTGCACTGTGTTTGCTGACGCAACCCCCACTGGTTGGGGCATTGCCACCACCTGTCAGCTCC
TTTCCGGGACTTTCGCTTTCCCCCTCCCTATTGCCACGGCGGAACTCATCGCCGCCTGCCTTGCCCGCTG
CTGGACAGGGGCTCGGCTGTTGGGCACTGACAATTCCGTGGTGTTGTCGGGGAAGCTGACGTCCTTTCCA
TGGCTGCTCGCCTGTGTTGCCACCTGGATTCTGCGCGGGACGTCCTTCTGCTACGTCCCTTCGGCCCTCA
ATCCAGCGGACCTTCCTTCCCGCGGCCTGCTGCCGGCTCTGCGGCCTCTTCCGCGTCTTCGCCTTCGCCC
TCAGACGAGTCGGATCTCCCTTTGGGCCGCCTCCCCGCCTGGAATTAATTCTGCAGTCGAGACCTAGAAA
AACATGGAGCAATCACAAGTAGCAATACAGCAGCTACCAATGCTGATTGTGCCTGGCTAGAAGCACAAGA
GGAGGAGGAGGTGGGTTTTCCAGTCACACCTCAGGTACCTTTAAGACCAATGACTTACAAGGCAGCTGTA
GATCTTAGCCACTTTTTAAAAGAAAAGAGGGGACTGGAAGGGCTAATTCACTCCCAACGAAGACAAGATA
TCCTTGATCTGTGGATCTACCACACACAAGGCTACTTCCCTGATTAGCAGAACTACACACCAGGGCCAGG
GGTCAGATATCCACTGACCTTTGGATGGTGCTACAAGCTAGTACCAGTTGAGCCAGATAAGGTAGAAGAG
GCCAATAAAGGAGAGAACACCAGCTTGTTACACCCTGTGAGCCTGCATGGGATGGATGACCCGGAGAGAG
AAGTGTTAGAGTGGAGGTTTGACAGCCGCCTAGCATTTCATCACGTGGCCCGAGAGCTGCATCCGGAGTA
CTTCAAGAACTGCTGATATCGAGCTTGCTACAAGGGACTTTCCGCTGGGGACTTTCCAGGGAGGCGTGGC
CTGGGCGGGACTGGGGAGTGGCGAGCCCTCAGATCCTGCATATAAGCAGCTGCTTTTTGCCTGTACTGGG
TCTCTCTGGTTAGACCAGATCTGAGCCTGGGAGCTCTCTGGCTAACTAGGGAACCCACTGCTTAAGCCTC
AATAAAGCTTGCCTTGAGTGCTTCAAGTAGTGTGTGCCCGTCTGTTGTGTGACTCTGGTAACTAGAGATC
CCTCAGACCCTTTTAGTCAGTGTGGAAAATCTCTAGCAGTAGTAGTTCATGTCATCTTATTATTCAGTAT
TTATAACTTGCAAAGAAATGAATATCAGAGAGTGAGAGGCCTTGACATTGCTAGCGTTTACCGTCGACCT
CTAGCTAGAGCTTGGCGTAATCATGGTCATAGCTGTTTCCTGTGTGAAATTGTTATCCGCTCACAATTCC
ACACAACATACGAGCCGGAAGCATAAAGTGTAAAGCCTGGGGTGCCTAATGAGTGAGCTAACTCACATTA
ATTGCGTTGCGCTCACTGCCCGCTTTCCAGTCGGGAAACCTGTCGTGCCAGCTGCATTAATGAATCGGCC
AACGCGCGGGGAGAGGCGGTTTGCGTATTGGGCGCTCTTCCGCTTCCTCGCTCACTGACTCGCTGCGCTC
GGTCGTTCGGCTGCGGCGAGCGGTATCAGCTCACTCAAAGGCGGTAATACGGTTATCCACAGAATCAGGG
GATAACGCAGGAAAGAACATGTGAGCAAAAGGCCAGCAAAAGGCCAGGAACCGTAAAAAGGCCGCGTTGC
TGGCGTTTTTCCATAGGCTCCGCCCCCCTGACGAGCATCACAAAAATCGACGCTCAAGTCAGAGGTGGCG
AAACCCGACAGGACTATAAAGATACCAGGCGTTTCCCCCTGGAAGCTCCCTCGTGCGCTCTCCTGTTCCG
ACCCTGCCGCTTACCGGATACCTGTCCGCCTTTCTCCCTTCGGGAAGCGTGGCGCTTTCTCATAGCTCAC
GCTGTAGGTATCTCAGTTCGGTGTAGGTCGTTCGCTCCAAGCTGGGCTGTGTGCACGAACCCCCCGTTCA
GCCCGACCGCTGCGCCTTATCCGGTAACTATCGTCTTGAGTCCAACCCGGTAAGACACGACTTATCGCCA
CTGGCAGCAGCCACTGGTAACAGGATTAGCAGAGCGAGGTATGTAGGCGGTGCTACAGAGTTCTTGAAGT
GGTGGCCTAACTACGGCTACACTAGAAGAACAGTATTTGGTATCTGCGCTCTGCTGAAGCCAGTTACCTT
CGGAAAAAGAGTTGGTAGCTCTTGATCCGGCAAACAAACCACCGCTGGTAGCGGTGGTTTTTTTGTTTGC
AAGCAGCAGATTACGCGCAGAAAAAAAGGATCTCAAGAAGATCCTTTGATCTTTTCTACGGGGTCTGACG
CTCAGTGGAACGAAAACTCACGTTAAGGGATTTTGGTCATGAGATTATCAAAAAGGATCTTCACCTAGAT
CCTTTTAAATTAAAAATGAAGTTTTAAATCAATCTAAAGTATATATGAGTAAACTTGGTCTGACAGTTAC
CAATGCTTAATCAGTGAGGCACCTATCTCAGCGATCTGTCTATTTCGTTCATCCATAGTTGCCTGACTCC
CCGTCGTGTAGATAACTACGATACGGGAGGGCTTACCATCTGGCCCCAGTGCTGCAATGATACCGCGAGA
CCCACGCTCACCGGCTCCAGATTTATCAGCAATAAACCAGCCAGCCGGAAGGGCCGAGCGCAGAAGTGGT
CCTGCAACTTTATCCGCCTCCATCCAGTCTATTAATTGTTGCCGGGAAGCTAGAGTAAGTAGTTCGCCAG
TTAATAGTTTGCGCAACGTTGTTGCCATTGCTACAGGCATCGTGGTGTCACGCTCGTCGTTTGGTATGGC
TTCATTCAGCTCCGGTTCCCAACGATCAAGGCGAGTTACATGATCCCCCATGTTGTGCAAAAAAGCGGTT
AGCTCCTTCGGTCCTCCGATCGTTGTCAGAAGTAAGTTGGCCGCAGTGTTATCACTCATGGTTATGGCAG
CACTGCATAATTCTCTTACTGTCATGCCATCCGTAAGATGCTTTTCTGTGACTGGTGAGTACTCAACCAA
GTCATTCTGAGAATAGTGTATGCGGCGACCGAGTTGCTCTTGCCCGGCGTCAATACGGGATAATACCGCG
CCACATAGCAGAACTTTAAAAGTGCTCATCATTGGAAAACGTTCTTCGGGGCGAAAACTCTCAAGGATCT
TACCGCTGTTGAGATCCAGTTCGATGTAACCCACTCGTGCACCCAACTGATCTTCAGCATCTTTTACTTT
CACCAGCGTTTCTGGGTGAGCAAAAACAGGAAGGCAAAATGCCGCAAAAAAGGGAATAAGGGCGACACGG
AAATGTTGAATACTCATACTCTTCCTTTTTCAATATTATTGAAGCATTTATCAGGGTTATTGTCTCATGA
GCGGATACATATTTGAATGTATTTAGAAAAATAAACAAATAGGGGTTCCGCGCACATTTCCCCGAAAAGT
GCCACCTGACGTCGACGGATCGGGAGATCAACTTGTTTATTGCAGCTTATAATGGTTACAAATAAAGCAA
TAGCATCACAAATTTCACAAATAAAGCATTTTTTTCACTGCATTCTAGTTGTGGTTTGTCCAAACTCATC
AATGTATCTTATCATGTCTGGATCAACTGGATAACTCAAGCTAACCAAAATCATCCCAAACTTCCCACCC
CATACCCTATTACCACTGCCAATTACCTGTGGTTTCATTTACTCTAAACCTGTGATTCCTCTGAATTATT
TTCATTTTAAAGAAATTGTATTTGTTAAATATGTACTACAAACTTAGTAGTT
